Addgene plasmid #101077: PX458_AHR_2
Purpose: Encodes gRNA for 3' target of human AHR
Depositing lab: Eric Mendenhall & Richard M. Myers. Depositing organization: University of Alabama in Huntsville. Publication: CETCh-seq: CRISPR epitope tagging ChIP-seq of DNA-binding proteins. Savic D, Partridge EC, Newberry KM, Smith SB, Meadows SK, Roberts BS, Mackiewicz M, Mendenhall EM, Myers RM. Genome Res. 2015 Sep 9. 10.1101/gr.193540.115 PubMed 26355004.
Backbone
  Vector backbone: PX458
  Backbone manufacturer: Feng Zhang (Addgene plasmid # 48138)
  Vector type: CRISPR
Growth in bacteria
  Bacterial resistance: Ampicillin, 100 μg/mL
  Growth temperature: 37°C
  Growth strain: DH5alpha
  Copy number: High Copy
Gene/Insert
  Gene/Insert name: gRNA against AHR
  gRNA/shRNA sequence: GCAAAAACCAGGGTCAAAATT
  Species: H. sapiens (human)
  Entrez Gene: AHR (a.k.a. RP85, bHLHe76)
  Cloning method: Gibson Cloning
Terms and licenses: Academic/Nonprofit Terms; Industry Terms: Not Available to Industry
Depositor comments: Note: This plasmid is part of the Mendenhall and Meyers CRISPR-based Tagging system to add a tag (currently using FLAG) to endogenous proteins. Please see https://www.addgene.org/crispr/tagging/ for more details.
How to cite: PX458_AHR_2 was a gift from Eric Mendenhall & Richard M. Myers (Addgene plasmid # 101077 ; http://n2t.net/addgene:101077 ; RRID:Addgene_101077)
