[The description below was written by a language model from this plasmid's Addgene catalogue record and pLannotate feature annotations shown in this document.]
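Description:
PX458_AHR_2 is a CRISPR plasmid built on the PX458 backbone, an all-in-one mammalian expression vector that delivers both a guide RNA and Streptococcus pyogenes Cas9 by transfection. It is a high-copy plasmid of about 9.3 kb, propagated in E. coli through a ColE1/pUC-type origin and selected with ampicillin via the β-lactamase gene. An f1 phage origin is also present. A single AAV2 inverted terminal repeat is annotated downstream of the expression cassette. This appears to be a leftover of the backbone's lineage rather than a functional packaging arrangement, since only one ITR is annotated.

The payload consists of two transcription units. A human U6 RNA polymerase III promoter drives a guide RNA made up of a spacer directed against human AHR (aryl hydrocarbon receptor), inserted by Gibson cloning, fused to the S. pyogenes gRNA scaffold. A second partial scaffold fragment is annotated just downstream. The second unit uses a hybrid CMV enhancer/chicken β-actin promoter with a hybrid intron to express Cas9, which the annotation tool splits into N- and C-terminal portions although they form one contiguous coding region. Cas9 is followed by a nucleoplasmin nuclear localization signal and EGFP, and the unit ends in a bovine growth hormone polyadenylation signal. In PX458 the EGFP is normally co-expressed with Cas9 through a 2A peptide, although that element is not annotated here. The fluorescence allows transfected cells to be identified or sorted.

According to the record, the guide targets the 3' end of the AHR gene and belongs to a CRISPR-based tagging system for adding an epitope tag, currently FLAG, to endogenous proteins. The Cas9 cut near the 3' end presumably promotes integration of a separately supplied tag donor. The associated publication uses this approach for ChIP-seq of DNA-binding proteins.
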