Features (pLannotate 1.2.2; 19 found; start..end, strand, type, name):
     15..255     +  promoter       U6 promoter: RNA polymerase III promoter for human U6 snRNA
    285..360     +  misc_RNA       gRNA scaffold: guide RNA scaffold for the Streptococcus pyogenes CRISPR/Cas9 system
    367..410     +  misc_RNA       gRNA scaffold (fragment): guide RNA scaffold for the Streptococcus pyogenes CRISPR/Cas9 system
    457..742     +  enhancer       CMV enhancer: human cytomegalovirus immediate early enhancer; contains an 18-bp deletion relative to the standard CMV enhancer
    744..1021    +  promoter       chicken β-actin promoter: No description available
   1022..1249    +  intron         hybrid intron: hybrid between chicken β-actin (CBA) and minute virus of mice (MMV) introns (Gray et al., 2011)
   1387..2988    +  CDS            Cas9(N): N-terminal portion of Streptococcus pyogenes Cas9 (Zetsche et al., 2015)
   2989..5487    +  CDS            Cas9(C): C-terminal portion of Streptococcus pyogenes Cas9 (Zetsche et al., 2015)
   5488..5535    +  CDS            nucleoplasmin NLS: bipartite nuclear localization signal from nucleoplasmin
   5605..6318    +  CDS            EGFP: EGFP is a basic (constitutively fluorescent) green fluorescent protein published in 1996, derived from Aequorea victoria. It is reported to be a rapidly-maturing weak dimer with moderate acid sensitivity.
   6352..6463    +  polyA_signal   bGH poly(A) signal: bovine growth hormone polyadenylation signal
   6568..6708    +  repeat_region  AAV2 ITR: inverted terminal repeat of adeno-associated virus serotype 2 inverted
   6713..6764    -  misc_feature   bom (fragment): basis of mobility region from pBR322
   6783..7238    +  rep_origin     f1 ori (sequence partly withheld): f1 bacteriophage origin of replication; arrow indicates direction of (+) strand synthesis
   7239..7288    -  misc_feature   bom (fragment): basis of mobility region from pBR322
   7390..7425    -  CDS            rop (fragment): Rop protein, which maintains plasmids at low copy number; rop
   7520..7624    +  promoter       AmpR promoter: bla
   7625..8485    +  CDS            AmpR: β-lactamase; bla; confers resistance to ampicillin, carbenicillin, and related antibiotics
   8656..9244    +  rep_origin     ori: high-copy-number ColE1/pMB1/pBR322/pUC origin of replication
>Addgene plasmid #101077 | PX458_AHR_2 | addgene full sequence | sequence record 194637 | Addgene NGS Result
TTTTGCTCACATGTGAGGGCCTATTTCCCATGATTCCTTCATATTTGCATATACGATACAAGGCTGTTAG
AGAGATAATTGGAATTAATTTGACTGTAAACACAAAGATATTAGTACAAAATACGTGACGTAGAAAGTAA
TAATTTCTTGGGTAGTTTGCAGTTTTAAAATTATGTTTTAAAATGGACTATCATATGCTTACCGTAACTT
GAAAGTATTTCGATTTCTTGGCTTTATATATCTTGTGGAAAGGACGAAACACCGCAAAAACCAGGGTCAA
AATTGTTTTAGAGCTAGAAATAGCAAGTTAAAATAAGGCTAGTCCGTTATCAACTTGAAAAAGTGGCACC
GAGTCGGTGCTTTTTTGTTTTAGAGCTAGAAATAGCAAGTTAAAATAAGGCTAGTCCGTTTTTAGCGCGT
GCGCCAATTCTGCAGACAAATGGCTCTAGAGGTACCCGTTACATAACTTACGGTAAATGGCCCGCCTGGC
TGACCGCCCAACGACCCCCGCCCATTGACGTCAATAGTAACGCCAATAGGGACTTTCCATTGACGTCAAT
GGGTGGAGTATTTACGGTAAACTGCCCACTTGGCAGTACATCAAGTGTATCATATGCCAAGTACGCCCCC
TATTGACGTCAATGACGGTAAATGGCCCGCCTGGCATTGTGCCCAGTACATGACCTTATGGGACTTTCCT
ACTTGGCAGTACATCTACGTATTAGTCATCGCTATTACCATGGTCGAGGTGAGCCCCACGTTCTGCTTCA
CTCTCCCCATCTCCCCCCCCTCCCCACCCCCAATTTTGTATTTATTTATTTTTTAATTATTTTGTGCAGC
GATGGGGGCGGGGGGGGGGGGGGGGCGCGCGCCAGGCGGGGCGGGGCGGGGCGAGGGGCGGGGCGGGGCG
AGGCGGAGAGGTGCGGCGGCAGCCAATCAGAGCGGCGCGCTCCGAAAGTTTCCTTTTATGGCGAGGCGGC
GGCGGCGGCGGCCCTATAAAAAGCGAAGCGCGCGGCGGGCGGGAGTCGCTGCGCGCTGCCTTCGCCCCGT
GCCCCGCTCCGCCGCCGCCTCGCGCCGCCCGCCCCGGCTCTGACTGACCGCGTTACTCCCACAGGTGAGC
GGGCGGGACGGCCCTTCTCCTCCGGGCTGTAATTAGCTGAGCAAGAGGTAAGGGTTTAAGGGATGGTTGG
TTGGTGGGGTATTAATGTTTAATTACCTGGAGCACCTGCCTGAAATCACTTTTTTTCAGGTTGGACCGGT
GCCACCATGGACTATAAGGACCACGACGGAGACTACAAGGATCATGATATTGATTACAAAGACGATGACG
ATAAGATGGCCCCAAAGAAGAAGCGGAAGGTCGGTATCCACGGAGTCCCAGCAGCCGACAAGAAGTACAG
CATCGGCCTGGACATCGGCACCAACTCTGTGGGCTGGGCCGTGATCACCGACGAGTACAAGGTGCCCAGC
AAGAAATTCAAGGTGCTGGGCAACACCGACCGGCACAGCATCAAGAAGAACCTGATCGGAGCCCTGCTGT
TCGACAGCGGCGAAACAGCCGAGGCCACCCGGCTGAAGAGAACCGCCAGAAGAAGATACACCAGACGGAA
GAACCGGATCTGCTATCTGCAAGAGATCTTCAGCAACGAGATGGCCAAGGTGGACGACAGCTTCTTCCAC
AGACTGGAAGAGTCCTTCCTGGTGGAAGAGGATAAGAAGCACGAGCGGCACCCCATCTTCGGCAACATCG
TGGACGAGGTGGCCTACCACGAGAAGTACCCCACCATCTACCACCTGAGAAAGAAACTGGTGGACAGCAC
CGACAAGGCCGACCTGCGGCTGATCTATCTGGCCCTGGCCCACATGATCAAGTTCCGGGGCCACTTCCTG
ATCGAGGGCGACCTGAACCCCGACAACAGCGACGTGGACAAGCTGTTCATCCAGCTGGTGCAGACCTACA
ACCAGCTGTTCGAGGAAAACCCCATCAACGCCAGCGGCGTGGACGCCAAGGCCATCCTGTCTGCCAGACT
GAGCAAGAGCAGACGGCTGGAAAATCTGATCGCCCAGCTGCCCGGCGAGAAGAAGAATGGCCTGTTCGGA
AACCTGATTGCCCTGAGCCTGGGCCTGACCCCCAACTTCAAGAGCAACTTCGACCTGGCCGAGGATGCCA
AACTGCAGCTGAGCAAGGACACCTACGACGACGACCTGGACAACCTGCTGGCCCAGATCGGCGACCAGTA
CGCCGACCTGTTTCTGGCCGCCAAGAACCTGTCCGACGCCATCCTGCTGAGCGACATCCTGAGAGTGAAC
ACCGAGATCACCAAGGCCCCCCTGAGCGCCTCTATGATCAAGAGATACGACGAGCACCACCAGGACCTGA
CCCTGCTGAAAGCTCTCGTGCGGCAGCAGCTGCCTGAGAAGTACAAAGAGATTTTCTTCGACCAGAGCAA
GAACGGCTACGCCGGCTACATTGACGGCGGAGCCAGCCAGGAAGAGTTCTACAAGTTCATCAAGCCCATC
CTGGAAAAGATGGACGGCACCGAGGAACTGCTCGTGAAGCTGAACAGAGAGGACCTGCTGCGGAAGCAGC
GGACCTTCGACAACGGCAGCATCCCCCACCAGATCCACCTGGGAGAGCTGCACGCCATTCTGCGGCGGCA
GGAAGATTTTTACCCATTCCTGAAGGACAACCGGGAAAAGATCGAGAAGATCCTGACCTTCCGCATCCCC
TACTACGTGGGCCCTCTGGCCAGGGGAAACAGCAGATTCGCCTGGATGACCAGAAAGAGCGAGGAAACCA
TCACCCCCTGGAACTTCGAGGAAGTGGTGGACAAGGGCGCTTCCGCCCAGAGCTTCATCGAGCGGATGAC
CAACTTCGATAAGAACCTGCCCAACGAGAAGGTGCTGCCCAAGCACAGCCTGCTGTACGAGTACTTCACC
GTGTATAACGAGCTGACCAAAGTGAAATACGTGACCGAGGGAATGAGAAAGCCCGCCTTCCTGAGCGGCG
AGCAGAAAAAGGCCATCGTGGACCTGCTGTTCAAGACCAACCGGAAAGTGACCGTGAAGCAGCTGAAAGA
GGACTACTTCAAGAAAATCGAGTGCTTCGACTCCGTGGAAATCTCCGGCGTGGAAGATCGGTTCAACGCC
TCCCTGGGCACATACCACGATCTGCTGAAAATTATCAAGGACAAGGACTTCCTGGACAATGAGGAAAACG
AGGACATTCTGGAAGATATCGTGCTGACCCTGACACTGTTTGAGGACAGAGAGATGATCGAGGAACGGCT
GAAAACCTATGCCCACCTGTTCGACGACAAAGTGATGAAGCAGCTGAAGCGGCGGAGATACACCGGCTGG
GGCAGGCTGAGCCGGAAGCTGATCAACGGCATCCGGGACAAGCAGTCCGGCAAGACAATCCTGGATTTCC
TGAAGTCCGACGGCTTCGCCAACAGAAACTTCATGCAGCTGATCCACGACGACAGCCTGACCTTTAAAGA
GGACATCCAGAAAGCCCAGGTGTCCGGCCAGGGCGATAGCCTGCACGAGCACATTGCCAATCTGGCCGGC
AGCCCCGCCATTAAGAAGGGCATCCTGCAGACAGTGAAGGTGGTGGACGAGCTCGTGAAAGTGATGGGCC
GGCACAAGCCCGAGAACATCGTGATCGAAATGGCCAGAGAGAACCAGACCACCCAGAAGGGACAGAAGAA
CAGCCGCGAGAGAATGAAGCGGATCGAAGAGGGCATCAAAGAGCTGGGCAGCCAGATCCTGAAAGAACAC
CCCGTGGAAAACACCCAGCTGCAGAACGAGAAGCTGTACCTGTACTACCTGCAGAATGGGCGGGATATGT
ACGTGGACCAGGAACTGGACATCAACCGGCTGTCCGACTACGATGTGGACCATATCGTGCCTCAGAGCTT
TCTGAAGGACGACTCCATCGACAACAAGGTGCTGACCAGAAGCGACAAGAACCGGGGCAAGAGCGACAAC
GTGCCCTCCGAAGAGGTCGTGAAGAAGATGAAGAACTACTGGCGGCAGCTGCTGAACGCCAAGCTGATTA
CCCAGAGAAAGTTCGACAATCTGACCAAGGCCGAGAGAGGCGGCCTGAGCGAACTGGATAAGGCCGGCTT
CATCAAGAGACAGCTGGTGGAAACCCGGCAGATCACAAAGCACGTGGCACAGATCCTGGACTCCCGGATG
AACACTAAGTACGACGAGAATGACAAGCTGATCCGGGAAGTGAAAGTGATCACCCTGAAGTCCAAGCTGG
TGTCCGATTTCCGGAAGGATTTCCAGTTTTACAAAGTGCGCGAGATCAACAACTACCACCACGCCCACGA
CGCCTACCTGAACGCCGTCGTGGGAACCGCCCTGATCAAAAAGTACCCTAAGCTGGAAAGCGAGTTCGTG
TACGGCGACTACAAGGTGTACGACGTGCGGAAGATGATCGCCAAGAGCGAGCAGGAAATCGGCAAGGCTA
CCGCCAAGTACTTCTTCTACAGCAACATCATGAACTTTTTCAAGACCGAGATTACCCTGGCCAACGGCGA
GATCCGGAAGCGGCCTCTGATCGAGACAAACGGCGAAACCGGGGAGATCGTGTGGGATAAGGGCCGGGAT
TTTGCCACCGTGCGGAAAGTGCTGAGCATGCCCCAAGTGAATATCGTGAAAAAGACCGAGGTGCAGACAG
GCGGCTTCAGCAAAGAGTCTATCCTGCCCAAGAGGAACAGCGATAAGCTGATCGCCAGAAAGAAGGACTG
GGACCCTAAGAAGTACGGCGGCTTCGACAGCCCCACCGTGGCCTATTCTGTGCTGGTGGTGGCCAAAGTG
GAAAAGGGCAAGTCCAAGAAACTGAAGAGTGTGAAAGAGCTGCTGGGGATCACCATCATGGAAAGAAGCA
GCTTCGAGAAGAATCCCATCGACTTTCTGGAAGCCAAGGGCTACAAAGAAGTGAAAAAGGACCTGATCAT
CAAGCTGCCTAAGTACTCCCTGTTCGAGCTGGAAAACGGCCGGAAGAGAATGCTGGCCTCTGCCGGCGAA
CTGCAGAAGGGAAACGAACTGGCCCTGCCCTCCAAATATGTGAACTTCCTGTACCTGGCCAGCCACTATG
AGAAGCTGAAGGGCTCCCCCGAGGATAATGAGCAGAAACAGCTGTTTGTGGAACAGCACAAGCACTACCT
GGACGAGATCATCGAGCAGATCAGCGAGTTCTCCAAGAGAGTGATCCTGGCCGACGCTAATCTGGACAAA
GTGCTGTCCGCCTACAACAAGCACCGGGATAAGCCCATCAGAGAGCAGGCCGAGAATATCATCCACCTGT
TTACCCTGACCAATCTGGGAGCCCCTGCCGCCTTCAAGTACTTTGACACCACCATCGACCGGAAGAGGTA
CACCAGCACCAAAGAGGTGCTGGACGCCACCCTGATCCACCAGAGCATCACCGGCCTGTACGAGACACGG
ATCGACCTGTCTCAGCTGGGAGGCGACAAAAGGCCGGCGGCCACGAAAAAGGCCGGCCAGGCAAAAAAGA
AAAAGGAATTCGGCAGTGGAGAGGGCAGAGGAAGTCTGCTAACATGCGGTGACGTCGAGGAGAATCCTGG
CCCAGTGAGCAAGGGCGAGGAGCTGTTCACCGGGGTGGTGCCCATCCTGGTCGAGCTGGACGGCGACGTA
AACGGCCACAAGTTCAGCGTGTCCGGCGAGGGCGAGGGCGATGCCACCTACGGCAAGCTGACCCTGAAGT
TCATCTGCACCACCGGCAAGCTGCCCGTGCCCTGGCCCACCCTCGTGACCACCCTGACCTACGGCGTGCA
GTGCTTCAGCCGCTACCCCGACCACATGAAGCAGCACGACTTCTTCAAGTCCGCCATGCCCGAAGGCTAC
GTCCAGGAGCGCACCATCTTCTTCAAGGACGACGGCAACTACAAGACCCGCGCCGAGGTGAAGTTCGAGG
GCGACACCCTGGTGAACCGCATCGAGCTGAAGGGCATCGACTTCAAGGAGGACGGCAACATCCTGGGGCA
CAAGCTGGAGTACAACTACAACAGCCACAACGTCTATATCATGGCCGACAAGCAGAAGAACGGCATCAAG
GTGAACTTCAAGATCCGCCACAACATCGAGGACGGCAGCGTGCAGCTCGCCGACCACTACCAGCAGAACA
CCCCCATCGGCGACGGCCCCGTGCTGCTGCCCGACAACCACTACCTGAGCACCCAGTCCGCCCTGAGCAA
AGACCCCAACGAGAAGCGCGATCACATGGTCCTGCTGGAGTTCGTGACCGCCGCCGGGATCACTCTCGGC
ATGGACGAGCTGTACAAGGAATTCTAACTAGAGCTCGCTGATCAGCCTCGACTGTGCCTTCTAGTTGCCA
GCCATCTGTTGTTTGCCCCTCCCCCGTGCCTTCCTTGACCCTGGAAGGTGCCACTCCCACTGTCCTTTCC
TAATAAAATGAGGAAATTGCATCGCATTGTCTGAGTAGGTGTCATTCTATTCTGGGGGGTGGGGTGGGGC
AGGACAGCAAGGGGGAGGATTGGGAAGAGAATAGCAGGCATGCTGGGGAGCGGCCGCAGGAACCCCTAGT
GATGGAGTTGGCCACTCCCTCTCTGCGCGCTCGCTCGCTCACTGAGGCCGGGCGACCAAAGGTCGCCCGA
CGCCCGGGCTTTGCCCGGGCGGCCTCAGTGAGCGAGCGAGCGCGCAGCTGCCTGCAGGGGCGCCTGATGC
GGTATTTTCTCCTTACGCATCTGTGCGGTATTTCACACCGCATA
[95 nt withheld, positions 6765-6859]
T
[46 nt withheld, positions 6861-6906]
C
[141 nt withheld, positions 6908-7048]
CCTTTGACGTTGGAGTCCACGTTCTTT
[37 nt withheld, positions 7076-7112]
ACTCTATCTCGGGCTATTCTTTTGATTTATAAGGGATTTTGCCGATTTCGGTCTATTGGTTAAAAAATGA
GCTGATTTAACAAAAATTTAACGCGAATTTTAACAAAATATTAACGTTTACAATTTTATGGTGCACTCTC
AGTACAATCTGCTCTGATGCCGCATAGTTAAGCCAGCCCCGACACCCGCCAACACCCGCTGACGCGCCCT
GACGGGCTTGTCTGCTCCCGGCATCCGCTTACAGACAAGCTGTGACCGTCTCCGGGAGCTGCATGTGTCA
GAGGTTTTCACCGTCATCACCGAAACGCGCGAGACGAAAGGGCCTCGTGATACGCCTATTTTTATAGGTT
AATGTCATGATAATAATGGTTTCTTAGACGTCAGGTGGCACTTTTCGGGGAAATGTGCGCGGAACCCCTA
TTTGTTTATTTTTCTAAATACATTCAAATATGTATCCGCTCATGAGACAATAACCCTGATAAATGCTTCA
ATAATATTGAAAAAGGAAGAGTATGAGTATTCAACATTTCCGTGTCGCCCTTATTCCCTTTTTTGCGGCA
TTTTGCCTTCCTGTTTTTGCTCACCCAGAAACGCTGGTGAAAGTAAAAGATGCTGAAGATCAGTTGGGTG
CACGAGTGGGTTACATCGAACTGGATCTCAACAGCGGTAAGATCCTTGAGAGTTTTCGCCCCGAAGAACG
TTTTCCAATGATGAGCACTTTTAAAGTTCTGCTATGTGGCGCGGTATTATCCCGTATTGACGCCGGGCAA
GAGCAACTCGGTCGCCGCATACACTATTCTCAGAATGACTTGGTTGAGTACTCACCAGTCACAGAAAAGC
ATCTTACGGATGGCATGACAGTAAGAGAATTATGCAGTGCTGCCATAACCATGAGTGATAACACTGCGGC
CAACTTACTTCTGACAACGATCGGAGGACCGAAGGAGCTAACCGCTTTTTTGCACAACATGGGGGATCAT
GTAACTCGCCTTGATCGTTGGGAACCGGAGCTGAATGAAGCCATACCAAACGACGAGCGTGACACCACGA
TGCCTGTAGCAATGGCAACAACGTTGCGCAAACTATTAACTGGCGAACTACTTACTCTAGCTTCCCGGCA
ACAATTAATAGACTGGATGGAGGCGGATAAAGTTGCAGGACCACTTCTGCGCTCGGCCCTTCCGGCTGGC
TGGTTTATTGCTGATAAATCTGGAGCCGGTGAGCGTGGAAGCCGCGGTATCATTGCAGCACTGGGGCCAG
ATGGTAAGCCCTCCCGTATCGTAGTTATCTACACGACGGGGAGTCAGGCAACTATGGATGAACGAAATAG
ACAGATCGCTGAGATAGGTGCCTCACTGATTAAGCATTGGTAACTGTCAGACCAAGTTTACTCATATATA
CTTTAGATTGATTTAAAACTTCATTTTTAATTTAAAAGGATCTAGGTGAAGATCCTTTTTGATAATCTCA
TGACCAAAATCCCTTAACGTGAGTTTTCGTTCCACTGAGCGTCAGACCCCGTAGAAAAGATCAAAGGATC
TTCTTGAGATCCTTTTTTTCTGCGCGTAATCTGCTGCTTGCAAACAAAAAAACCACCGCTACCAGCGGTG
GTTTGTTTGCCGGATCAAGAGCTACCAACTCTTTTTCCGAAGGTAACTGGCTTCAGCAGAGCGCAGATAC
CAAATACTGTTCTTCTAGTGTAGCCGTAGTTAGGCCACCACTTCAAGAACTCTGTAGCACCGCCTACATA
CCTCGCTCTGCTAATCCTGTTACCAGTGGCTGCTGCCAGTGGCGATAAGTCGTGTCTTACCGGGTTGGAC
TCAAGACGATAGTTACCGGATAAGGCGCAGCGGTCGGGCTGAACGGGGGGTTCGTGCACACAGCCCAGCT
TGGAGCGAACGACCTACACCGAACTGAGATACCTACAGCGTGAGCTATGAGAAAGCGCCACGCTTCCCGA
AGGGAGAAAGGCGGACAGGTATCCGGTAAGCGGCAGGGTCGGAACAGGAGAGCGCACGAGGGAGCTTCCA
GGGGGAAACGCCTGGTATCTTTATAGTCCTGTCGGGTTTCGCCACCTCTGACTTGAGCGTCGATTTTTGT
GATGCTCGTCAGGGGGGCGGAGCCTATGGAAAAACGCCAGCAACGCGGCCTTTTTACGGTTCCTGGCCTT
TTGCTGGCC
